>Addgene plasmid #236104 | pRSCq1 | depositor full sequence | sequence record 464351 | pRSCq1 sequence 6641 bps
GTTTACCCCTCGCCCGGGTTAACCGGCTATATTTACGCCAGAATCACGGGCGTAATTCATCACGGACATA
ATATTAATTACATCCTTCATGCCGTCAAGCAAAGAGGTGCTTAGATGAGAATTGAGAAATACTTAGATCA
GGCGATCGAACGCCACGGCCTGAAGAACGACAGCAAGCTGGCAGAGATGCTAGGTGTGGTGCAAAGCGCG
GTCAGCCACTACCGCACCGGCCGCCGCACGGCGGACAACGAAGTGTGCCTCCGCCTGGCGCAGCTGCTCG
AGATGGAGAACCCGCTGCCGATCATCATGGCGGCCGACATGGACCGCGCCGAACGTGCTGGCCAGCACTC
TCTCTGGGAAGTTTTTTCGACGAGGATGGCAGCCAGTAACGCGACAGCCGCCCTCCTCCTGGTACTGGTC
GCGAGCGCAACAAATTTTGTTGCGCCCTCTCCCGCCAAAGCCGCGCCGTTGAGCCATTCGACAGCTCAAC
GATTATTGTCTGTCTCTTATACACATCTCAACCATCATCGATGAATTGCTTCGTTAATACAGATGTAGGT
GTTCCACAGGGTAGCCAGCAGCATCCTGCGATGCAGATCCGGATGCCATTTCATTACCTCTTTCTCCGCA
CCCGACATAGATCCGAAGATCAGCAGTTCAACCTGTTGATAGTACGTACTAAGCTCTCATGTTTCACGTA
CTAAGCTCTCATGTTTAACGTACTAAGCTCTCATGTTTAACGAACTAAACCCTCATGGCTAACGTACTAA
GCTCTCATGGCTAACGTACTAAGCTCTCATGTTTCACGTACTAAGCTCTCATGTTTGAACAATAAAATTA
ATATAAATCAGCAACTTAAATAGCCTCTAAGGTTTTAAGTTTTATAAGAAAAAAAAGAATATATAAGGCT
TTTAAAGCTTTTAAGGTTTAACGGTTGTGGACAACAAGCCAGGGATCTGCCATTTCATTACCTCTTTCTC
CGCACCCGACATAGATCCGGAACATAATGGTGCAGGGCGCTGACTTCCGCGTTTCCAGACTTTACGAAAC
ACGGAAACCGAAGACCATTCATGTTGTTGCTCAGGTCGCAGACGTTTTGCAGCAGCAGTCGCTTCACGTT
CGCTCGCGTATCGGTGATTCATTCTGCTAACCAGTAAGGCAACCCCGCCAGCCTAGCCGGGTCCTCAACG
ACAGGAGCACGATCATGCGCACCCGTGGCCAGGACCCAACGCTGCCCGAGATGCGCCGCGTGCGGCTGCT
GGAGATGGCGGACGCGATGGATATGTTCTGCCAAGGGTTGGTTTGCGCATTCACAGGGTGTCTCAAAATC
TCTGATGTTACATTGCACAAGATAAAAATATATCATCATGAACAATAAAACTGTCTGCTTACATAAACAG
TAATACAAGGGGTGTTATGAGCCATATTCAACGGGAAACGTCTTGCTCGAGGCCGCGATTAAATTCCAAC
ATGGATGCTGATTTATATGGGTATAAATGGGCTCGCGATAATGTCGGGCAATCAGGTGCGACAATCTATC
GATTGTATGGGAAGCCCGATGCGCCAGAGTTGTTTCTGAAACATGGCAAAGGTAGCGTTGCCAATGATGT
TACAGATGAGATGGTCAGACTAAACTGGCTGACGGAATTTATGCCTCTTCCGACCATCAAGCATTTTATC
CGTACTCCTGATGATGCATGGTTACTCACCACTGCGATCCCCGGAAAAACAGCATTCCAGGTATTAGAAG
AATATCCTGATTCAGGTGAAAATATTGTTGATGCGCTGGCAGTGTTCCTGCGCCGGTTGCATTCGATTCC
TGTTTGTAATTGTCCTTTTAACAGCGATCGCGTATTTCGTCTCGCTCAGGCGCAATCACGAATGAATAAC
GGTTTGGTTGATGCGAGTGATTTTGATGACGAGCGTAATGGCTGGCCTGTTGAACAAGTCTGGAAAGAAA
TGCATAAACTTTTGCCATTCTCACCGGATTCAGTCGTCACTCATGGTGATTTCTCACTTGATAACCTTAT
TTTTGACGAGGGGAAATTAATAGGTTGTATTGATGTTGGACGAGTCGGAATCGCAGACCGATACCAGGAT
CTTGCCATCCTATGGAACTGCCTCGGTGAGTTTTCTCCTTCATTACAGAAACGGCTTTTTCAAAAATATG
GTATTGATAATCCTGATATGAATAAATTGCAGTTTCATTTGATGCTCGATGAGTTTTTCTAATCAGAATT
GGTTAATTGGTTGTAACACTGGCAGAGCATTACGCTGACTTGACGGGACGGCGGCTTTGTTGAATAAATC
GAACTTTTGCTGAGTTGAAGGATCAGATCACGCATCTTCCCGACAACGCAGACCGTTCCGTGGCAAAGCA
AAAGTTCAAAATCACCAACTGGTCCACCTACAACAAAGCTCTCATCAACCGTGGCGGGGATCCTCTAGAG
TCGACCTGCAGGCATGCAAGCTTCAGCGACGAATTCAGTACTCATATGGAGCTCGGTACCGACGACGAGA
CCGACGACGGTCTCAACGCGCTCCCTCCAATAACCGGATCATTTTAGACGTTTCGCGTTACGCCTTGCGC
GTAACGACTTTGCGATCACCATAAATTGCCTCGCCAGCCGCTTGCATCTGCGCCTCACTCACGGCCACAG
AACGGACAAACGAAGCGCGCCACAACTCGGACTCCCGCACCTTCTGGCGCTGTTCGAACGTATTCGCCTT
CGCAGCCAACGCGAGCAAGTCCAGCATTGCGTCGAACGAAACGGGATTTCCGTTACTCGGCGTAACGGAT
TTTTGCTGCGACTCAAACATCGCAACCTTCTCTTCCAAGACGCCAACATAACGCAACGCTTCCTGACGCC
CGTCCTCGCACGTCATAAGCTGCCGGCGCAACGCCTCAATCTCCGCAAGATTTCCGTTACTCAGCGTAAC
GGATTTGGCGGCATCGCTGATCTCTTCCCTCAGCCGCCTATTCTCAGCAAACGCCTTATTGCGTTCAGCC
TCCGCCAGCTCCACCTGGCGACGCATGCTCACCAGATCAGCGCGAAACTTCTCGACCTCCAGGCGGCATT
CATCGTAAGCATCCACGTCGGAAAGCATTTCCGTTACGGTCATACGCTTAGTAACGGATTTAGCCTCAAC
AGGCTGCTGAGCCTTACGGCGTGCTCGATATGCGGCTTGACGCTCCGCGTTGGTCATAGCGTGCGCCTTA
CGCGGACGACCGCGGCCACGCCTTTGCTCCATCCCCGGCAGATCGACCGTCACATTATCCGTTACGTCAC
GCATATTCGGCTCCCGATTTGATGATTCCATTTTACGTTACTGGTAACGGCAATTCAATTATCGTTACAA
TTTAGTTCGTAACGGAAATTTCGCGAGCAGCCCCGGCGCTAGACGCCCTCAGCGGGCTTTGGAGCCGTTT
TTTCTGACTGGGCGGTCGCAGGGGTCAGCTGCGCCGAAATTGGCTCCTGCGCCGCTTGTGGCTCGCGGTA
GGGGTCAAACGGCGGCCTCCTGATCCACTCCCGACACTGCATGTCATCGAGGCCGGCATCCGTGCCTTGA
GCCGTGTAGCACGTGCACCTGGTCGACGTGCAGGCACCGCCGATCACCGTCGGCATCGAGCGAATCTGGC
GCAACTGCGCATAGGCCGGCGCCGTCTCAGGCCGGCCAGAGACAGCAGGGACGAACGCCGCGAGGATCTC
CGCCCCGTCCGTCGCCGCGGCGGACGGACCCGCCTTGACCGCTACCGCTAGAGCTGAAGCCACACCGCCC
CTGCCCTGCTCGGCCGCAACAGGCTTAGCCGGAGTCGCCGTCGTCAACTGGCCGGTACGGTAATAGACCC
GGTACGCCAAGAACGCCGCGATCAACACGCAGGCGATGAACAGCATCAGCACCGGCGGTACGGTGTACTT
GCGCTTGATGTGCAGACTGGAGGACTTGTACAGGCCGAAACTGGACTTCGGCAGGCTCCACTTCTTCTTG
ATCGGCGCGGTGTTGAACGTCTCCGGGTTCGCGCACTCCGGCCATTCGTAGTACCAGCGTCCGAGCAAGC
CAGCGTCCCGCAGGTGGACATGCTGCCCCACCAGCTTGCGGATATGACTGTCCAAGAACGTCGGGTTCTG
CGTGATCAGAACAAACGTCACGCCGGTATGCCGCACCGTCTCAAACGCCGCCACGTGGTCAGGCACCTTG
GACCCGGCCGTGCGGACGCGAAACACCCGCTGCGCCTCATCCAACACGATCAGCGAGTTCGGCGGGAAGG
TGAAGTACGGCAGCATCATCCCTGGGTTTTCAGGGTCTTCGCGCAGCTCCGTCCAGTCCGAAACCGCCGG
CGTCGGGATATACGGCAGCTTCAGCTCCGGGATGCCCATGACGAAGAGCGGACGCCCCTGGTCGACGGCT
GCCTTCATCATCTGGACCGCCAACGCGGTCTTCCCGCCACCAGGCGTGGCCGTGATCAGCGTGATCGGTT
GCGTTGCGCGAGGAACCTAATCCGTTACGTCACGCTAGGCAGAACCGGCAGCAGGAATCCGGCCCAGAGC
CAGAAATCGATCGCGAGCATCACAGCCCCTTTTTCATCACCACCAGCGCCCAGGCCGCCACCATCGCGGC
AACGACGCCCCACCCCATCGTCATGCCATCCTTGAAGCTCTCTTGCGGGTCACATGCCGGAAACGACAGC
GACGGCAACGACGCATCGGTCAACGTGCCGACGCTCCCATCACTGCCCACCTGATACCGCCGCAGCACCC
ACCCGCCCGTGGTCTTGACGAACTCAGACAGATAGGTGACTGCCCCAGGTGTCTGCGACGGAGCGACGGC
GCTGTAATAGGCATCCGTGGCCATGCCCACATCGGCAAAGCACCGTGCGCCCACCAACGCGCCGTCAGCA
GCCAATCGGCAAAGCACCGTGCGCGGTTTTCTCCTTGAGATGGAGGTTGAGAAAAGCTCCGGGCCGTTCA
ACTCCCAGAGCCAGGGAACATCACGCCTTCTTGGGCTCAGCCTCAGCACGCTGCAGCGGCTTGATGCTCG
TAACGACCTTCTGACCGCCCTTATCCTTGCCGTTGCTCGTCTCGACCATCGAGACTTCCGCGATGAACGG
GAACGGGTTGTGGATGATCGCCTTCACAACCGCAGACGACTCGCACTTCAGCTCCTGCGTGCAGGTGCCC
TTCGAGTCTTCGCCACGCAGCTCCACATCCGTGTAGATCTTCCCGGTGTCCAGCTGCTTGCCATCCATGT
TGCCAACCCACGTCTTGGCGCCCCGGATGGTCACGCGTGCAATCATTTCCATGGTTTCACTCCTCAGGTT
TCGGCACTGGATCGTGCGTGCCGTACACGTGCCTCGCCAGGGCGGATTTGTGCAGCTGAGCCGGTACGCC
CTGACGGCGTATCGCGACAACCAGCGCAGCGATGTCTTCCTCTGTGCAGCGCAGCTCGTAATCGACCGTA
GGGCCGAACTGCGTCTGGATGTGCTTGAGCTTGCGTTCGCGGATGGTTTCGTCCTGAAGCTCCAAGGCCT
TGACCTGGTCAGTAGGAACGCGCTGCGGATCCGCAGCCATGAAGGCCTCCAGGGCCTTGTACGCACCAGC
GAAATACTGGTCGCGCTTGATAAGGATTTCGTGCGGAATCACGCGATCCTTGGCGCCGAACTCGATCTCG
AGACGCACCCACTCGCTATCCTGATTGCCGAGCTGGCGGCCCTTCTCGTAAGCCCGCAGCATCTTGCCGT
TCGCCCGACGGCCAATCTCGAACGTCGTACCGCGACAGCCCTTGCTGCCCGCCACGCCGCTCTCGATCTT
GCGATACGTCGGGATACGCCCGCCCGCGTTGAAGTCGCCGGCGTAGTACAGCTCTTCCATCTGCGCGATG
CTCACCTCGCCCTGGCAGAAGTCCATCGCCAGGTCGCACCGCGTGATCCGCGCGTCGAGGTCCTGCACCA
TCGCGTAGACGGCTTGCCAGTCGCCAATCGCGGTGCAGCCCTGCCCCGGCCAGTCCACCAGGATCGTGCC
GCCAACGTGCTCGCCGCCGCAGGCAACGATCCCGAGCTTCATCGTCTCGCCGTTGATGAACGCCAGCAGG
TCGTAGCTGAACTCATACCGGCGGAACCCTTTGCCCGCAGGCTTCATCGTCACCGGCACCGAGAACACCA
GCTGGAAGTACCTGCGCAGCTGCTCCAGGGCGTCGCTGATGCTGCCGTCGGGCAGGAACGTGAACTTGAA
CCAGTCCACGATCGCACCTGCCTTGCGTTCTGGACTTTCCCCGGGTTTTACCGGACCCGGGGAACGGCCT
GTCGGCCGCCCAGCCTCGCTCCGCTCGGCCCGGTCGGCCGCCATGCCGTTCTCGCGTGCGAGCGCCGGCC
CATGAACTCCATACGCAATGCCTGTGGGATCAAGATGACGAGAGGGGGTGGGACGGACGCGCATCAGCGT
GCGCCCTCGCAGCGATACCAGTTCGCCAGATCGGCCTGGCGCGAGTTCTTCAGGAGGTCGTCAATGCGAT
GCATCGCAGGACGCGATTGCAGGCAGCAGGCGCCGCGCAGAACGGCAGCCATCACGATGGCCAGCTGCGC
ACCGTGCGGGTGAAGCACGTCGCCAATCAGGTCCAGCTGCCTATGATCTCTCTGCTGCATC
Features (pLannotate 1.2.2; 7 found; start..end, strand, type, name):
    500..518     +  misc_feature   Tn5 ME: hyperactive mosaic end for Tn5 transposase recognition (Reznikoff et al., 2004)
    534..602     -  CDS            YPB2_ECOLX (fragment): Protein predicted: Swiss-Prot protein existence level 4. From Escherichia coli.
    640..956     +  rep_origin     R6K γ ori (fragment): γ replication origin from E. coli plasmid R6K; requires the R6K initiator protein pi for replication
    986..1114    -  CDS            YPB2_ECOLX (fragment): Protein predicted: Swiss-Prot protein existence level 4. From Escherichia coli.
   1417..2232    +  CDS            KanR: aminoglycoside phosphotransferase; aph(3')-Ia; confers resistance to kanamycin in bacteria or G418 (Geneticin®) in eukaryotes
   2373..2435    +  CDS            TRA2_ECOLX (fragment): Protein predicted: Swiss-Prot protein existence level 4. Required for transposition of transposon Tn903. From Escherichia coli.
   2435..2473    +  misc_feature   MCS (fragment): pUC18/19 multiple cloning site
