>Addgene plasmid #236104 | pRSCq1 | addgene full sequence | sequence record 484648 | Addgene NGS Result
GTTTACCCCTCGCCCGGGTTAACCGGCTATATTTACGCCAGAATCACGGGCGTAATTCATCACGGACATA
ATATTAATTACATCCTTCATGCCGTCAAGCAAAGAGGTGCTTAGATGAGAATTGAGAAATACTTAGATCA
GGCGATCGAACGCCACGGCCTGAAGAACGACAGCAAGCTGGCAGAGATGCTAGGTGTGGTGCAAAGCGCG
GTCAGCCACTACCGCACCGGCCGCCGCACGGCGGACAACGAAGTGTGCCTCCGCCTGGCGCAGCTGCTCG
AGATGGAGAACCCGCTGCCGATCATCATGGCGGCCGACATGGACCGCGCCGAACGTGCTGGCCAGCACTC
TCTCTGGGAAGTTTTTTCGACGAGGATGGCAGCCAGTAACGCGACAGCCGCCCTCCTCCTGGTACTGGTC
GCGAGCGCAACAAATTTTGTTGCGCCCTCTCCCGCCAAAGCCGCGCCGTTGAGCCATTCGACAGCTCAAC
GATTATTGTCTGTCTCTTATACACATCTCAACCATCATCGATGAATTGCTTCGTTAATACAGATGTAGGT
GTTCCACAGGGTAGCCAGCAGCATCCTGCGATGCAGATCCGGATGCCATTTCATTACCTCTTTCTCCGCA
CCCGACATAGATCCGAAGATCAGCAGTTCAACCTGTTGATAGTACGTACTAAGCTCTCATGTTTCACGTA
CTAAGCTCTCATGTTTAACGTACTAAGCTCTCATGTTTAACGAACTAAACCCTCATGGCTAACGTACTAA
GCTCTCATGGCTAACGTACTAAGCTCTCATGTTTCACGTACTAAGCTCTCATGTTTGAACAATAAAATTA
ATATAAATCAGCAACTTAAATAGCCTCTAAGGTTTTAAGTTTTATAAGAAAAAAAAGAATATATAAGGCT
TTTAAAGCTTTTAAGGTTTAACGGTTGTGGACAACAAGCCAGGGATCTGCCATTTCATTACCTCTTTCTC
CGCACCCGACATAGATCCGGAACATAATGGTGCAGGGCGCTGACTTCCGCGTTTCCAGACTTTACGAAAC
ACGGAAACCGAAGACCATTCATGTTGTTGCTCAGGTCGCAGACGTTTTGCAGCAGCAGTCGCTTCACGTT
CGCTCGCGTATCGGTGATTCATTCTGCTAACCAGTAAGGCAACCCCGCCAGCCTAGCCGGGTCCTCAACG
ACAGGAGCACGATCATGCGCACCCGTGGCCAGGACCCAACGCTGCCCGAGATGCGCCGCGTGCGGCTGCT
GGAGATGGCGGACGCGATGGATATGTTCTGCCAAGGGTTGGTTTGCGCATTCACAGGGTGTCTCAAAATC
TCTGATGTTACATTGCACAAGATAAAAATATATCATCATGAACAATAAAACTGTCTGCTTACATAAACAG
TAATACAAGGGGTGTTATGAGCCATATTCAACGGGAAACGTCTTGCTCGAGGCCGCGATTAAATTCCAAC
ATGGATGCTGATTTATATGGGTATAAATGGGCTCGCGATAATGTCGGGCAATCAGGTGCGACAATCTATC
GATTGTATGGGAAGCCCGATGCGCCAGAGTTGTTTCTGAAACATGGCAAAGGTAGCGTTGCCAATGATGT
TACAGATGAGATGGTCAGACTAAACTGGCTGACGGAATTTATGCCTCTTCCGACCATCAAGCATTTTATC
CGTACTCCTGATGATGCATGGTTACTCACCACTGCGATCCCCGGAAAAACAGCATTCCAGGTATTAGAAG
AATATCCTGATTCAGGTGAAAATATTGTTGATGCGCTGGCAGTGTTCCTGCGCCGGTTGCATTCGATTCC
TGTTTGTAATTGTCCTTTTAACAGCGATCGCGTATTTCGTCTCGCTCAGGCGCAATCACGAATGAATAAC
GGTTTGGTTGATGCGAGTGATTTTGATGACGAGCGTAATGGCTGGCCTGTTGAACAAGTCTGGAAAGAAA
TGCATAAACTTTTGCCATTCTCACCGGATTCAGTCGTCACTCATGGTGATTTCTCACTTGATAACCTTAT
TTTTGACGAGGGGAAATTAATAGGTTGTATTGATGTTGGACGAGTCGGAATCGCAGACCGATACCAGGAT
CTTGCCATCCTATGGAACTGCCTCGGTGAGTTTTCTCCTTCATTACAGAAACGGCTTTTTCAAAAATATG
GTATTGATAATCCTGATATGAATAAATTGCAGTTTCATTTGATGCTCGATGAGTTTTTCTAATCAGAATT
GGTTAATTGGTTGTAACACTGGCAGAGCATTACGCTGACTTGACGGGACGGCGGCTTTGTTGAATAAATC
GAACTTTTGCTGAGTTGAAGGATCAGATCACGCATCTTCCCGACAACGCAGACCGTTCCGTGGCAAAGCA
AAAGTTCAAAATCACCAACTGGTCCACCTACAACAAAGCTCTCATCAACCGTGGCGGGGATCCTCTAGAG
TCGACCTGCAGGCATGCAAGCTTCAGCGACGAATTCAGTACTCATATGGAGCTCGGTACCGACGACGAGA
CCGACGACGGTCTCAACGCGCTCCCTCCAATAACCGGATCATTTTAGACGTTTCGCGTTACGCCTTGCGC
GTAACGACTTTGCGATCACCATAAATTGCCTCGCCAGCCGCTTGCATCTGCGCCTCACTCACGGCCACAG
AACGGACAAACGAAGCGCGCCACAACTCGGACTCCCGCACCTTCTGGCGCTGTTCGAACGTATTCGCCTT
CGCAGCCAACGCGAGCAAGTCCAGCATTGCGTCGAACGAAACGGGATTTCCGTTACTCGGCGTAACGGAT
TTTTGCTGCGACTCAAACATCGCAACCTTCTCTTCCAAGACGCCAACATAACGCAACGCTTCCTGACGCC
CGTCCTCGCACGTCATAAGCTGCCGGCGCAACGCCTCAATCTCCGCAAGATTTCCGTTACTCAGCGTAAC
GGATTTGGCGGCATCGCTGATCTCTTCCCTCAGCCGCCTATTCTCAGCAAACGCCTTATTGCGTTCAGCC
TCCGCCAGCTCCACCTGGCGACGCATGCTCACCAGATCAGCGCGAAACTTCTCGACCTCCAGGCGGCATT
CATCGTAAGCATCCACGTCGGAAAGCATTTCCGTTACGGTCATACGCTTAGTAACGGATTTAGCCTCAAC
AGGCTGCTGAGCCTTACGGCGTGCTCGATATGCGGCTTGACGCTCCGCGTTGGTCATAGCGTGCGCCTTA
CGCGGACGACCGCGGCCACGCCTTTGCTCCATCCCCGGCAGATCGACCGTCACATTATCCGTTACGTCAC
GCATATTCGGCTCCCGATTTGATGATTCCATTTTACGTTACTGGTAACGGCAATTCAATTATCGTTACAA
TTTAGTTCGTAACGGAAATTTCGCGAGCAGCCCCGGCGCTAGACGCCCTCAGCGGGCTTTGGAGCCGTTT
TTTCTGACTGGGCGGTCGCAGGGGTCAGCTGCGCCGAAATTGGCTCCTGCGCCGCTTGTGGCTCGCGGTA
GGGGTCAAACGGCGGCCTCCTGATCCACTCCCGACACTGCATGTCATCGAGGCCGGCATCCGTGCCTTGA
GCCGTGTAGCACGTGCACCTGGTCGACGTGCAGGCACCGCCGATCACCGTCGGCATCGAGCGAATCTGGC
GCAACTGCGCATAGGCCGGCGCCGTCTCAGGCCGGCCAGAGACAGCAGGGACGAACGCCGCGAGGATCTC
CGCCCCGTCCGTCGCCGCGGCGGACGGACCCGCCTTGACCGCTACCGCTAGAGCTGAAGCCACACCGCCC
CTGCCCTGCTCGGCCGCAACAGGCTTAGCCGGAGTCGCCGTCGTCAACTGGCCGGTACGGTAATAGACCC
GGTACGCCAAGAACGCCGCGATCAACACGCAGGCGATGAACAGCATCAGCACCGGCGGTACGGTGTACTT
GCGCTTGATGTGCAGACTGGAGGACTTGTACAGGCCGAAACTGGACTTCGGCAGGCTCCACTTCTTCTTG
ATCGGCGCGGTGTTGAACGTCTCCGGGTTCGCGCACTCCGGCCATTCGTAGTACCAGCGTCCGAGCAAGC
CAGCGTCCCGCAGGTGGACATGCTGCCCCACCAGCTTGCGGATATGACTGTCCAAGAACGTCGGGTTCTG
CGTGATCAGAACAAACGTCACGCCGGTATGCCGCACCGTCTCAAACGCCGCCACGTGGTCAGGCACCTTG
GACCCGGCCGTGCGGACGCGAAACACCCGCTGCGCCTCATCCAACACGATCAGCGAGTTCGGCGGGAAGG
TGAAGTACGGCAGCATCATCCCTGGGTTTTCAGGGTCTTCGCGCAGCTCCGTCCAGTCCGAAACCGCCGG
CGTCGGGATATACGGCAGCTTCAGCTCCGGGATGCCCATGACGAAGAGCGGACGCCCCTGGTCGACGGCT
GCCTTCATCATCTGGACCGCCAACGCTGTCTTCCCGCCACCAGGCGTGGCCGTGATCAGCGTGATCGGTT
GCGTTGCGCGAGGAACCTAATCCGTTACGTCACGCTAGGCAGAACCGGCAGCAGGAATCCGGCCCAGAGC
CAGAAATCGATCGCGAGCATCACAGCCCCTTTTTCATCACCACCAGCGCCCAGGCCGCCACCATCGCGGC
AACGACGCCCCACCCCATCGTCATGCCATCCTTGAAGCTCTCTTGCGGGTCACATGCAGGAAACGACAGC
GACGGCAACGACGCATCGGTCAACGTGCCGACGCTCCCATCACTGCCCACCTGATACCGCCGCAGCACCC
ACCCGCCCGTGGTCTTGACGAACTCAGACAGATAGGTGACTGCCCCAGGTGTCTGCGACGGAGCGACGGC
GCTGTAATAGGCATCCGTGGCCATGCCCACATCGGCAAAGCACCGTGCGCCCACCAACGCGCCGTCAGCA
GCCAATCGGCAAAGCACCGTGCGCGGTTTTCTCCTTGAGATGGAGGTTGAGAAAAGCTCCGGGCCGTTCA
ACTCCCAGAGCCAGGGAACATCACGCCTTCTTGGGCTCAGCCTCAGCACGCTGCAGCGGCTTGATGCTCG
TAACGACCTTCTGACCGCCCTTATCCTTGCCGTTGCTCGTCTCGACCATCGAGACTTCCGCGATGAACGG
GAACGGGTTGTGGATGATCGCCTTCACAACCGCAGACGACTCGCACTTCAGCTCCTGCGTGCAGGTGCCC
TTCGAGTCTTCGCCACGCAGCTCCACATCCGTGTAGATCTTCCCGGTGTCCAGCTGCTTGCCATCCATGT
TGCCAACCCACGTCTTGGCGCCCCGGATGGTCACGCGTGCAATCATTTCCATGGTTTCACTCCTCAGGTT
TCGGCACTGGATCGTGCGTGCCGTACACGTGCCTCGCCAGGGCGGATTTGTGCAGCTGAGCCGGTACGCC
CTGACGGCGTATCGCGACAACCAGCGCAGCGATGTCTTCCTCTGTGCAGCGCAGCTCGTAATCGACCGTA
GGGCCGAACTGCGTCTGGATGTGCTTGAGCTTGCGTTCGCGGATGGTTTCGTCCTGAAGCTCCAAGGCCT
TGACCTGGTCAGTAGGAACGCGCTGCGGATCCGCAGCCATGAAGGCCTCCAGGGCCTTGTACGCACCAGC
GAAATACTGGTCGCGCTTGATAAGGATTTCGTGCGGAATCACGCGATCCTTGGCGCCGAACTCGATCTCG
AGACGCACCCACTCGCTATCCTGATTGCCGAGCTGGCGGCCCTTCTCGTAAGCCCGCAGCATCTTGCCGT
TCGCCCGACGGCCAATCTCGAACGTCGTACCGCGACAGCCCTTGCTGCCCGCCACGCCGCTCTCGATCTT
GCGATACGTCGGGATACGCCCGCCCGCGTTGAAGTCGCCGGCGTAGTACAGCTCTTCCATCTGCGCGATG
CTCACCTCGCCCTGGCAGAAGTCCATCGCCAGGTCGCACCGCGTGATCCGCGCGTCGAGGTCCTGCACCA
TCGCGTAGACGGCTTGCCAGTCGCCAATCGCGGTGCAGCCCTGCCCCGGCCAGTCCACCAGGATCGTGCC
GCCAACGTGCTCGCCGCCGCAGGCAACGATCCCGAGCTTCATCGTCTCGCCGTTGATGAACGCCAGCAGG
TCGTAGCTGAACTCATACCGGCGGAACCCTTTGCCCGCAGGCTTCATCGTCACCGGCACCGAGAACACCA
GCTGGAAGTACCTGCGCAGCTGCTCCAGGGCGTCGCTGATGCTGCCGTCGGGCAGGAACGTGAACTTGAA
CCAGTCCACGATCGCACCTGCCTTGCGTTCTGGACTTTCCCCGGGTTTTACCGGACCCGGGGAACGGCCT
GTCGGCCGCCATGCCGTTCTCGCGTGCGAGCGCCGGCCCATGAACTCCATACGCAATGCCTGTGGGATCA
AGATGACGAGAGGGGGTGGGACGGACGCGCATCAGCGTGCGCCCTCGCAGCGATACCAGTTCGCCAGATC
GGCCTGGCGCGAGTTCTTCAGGAGGTCGTCAATGCGATGCATCGCAGGACGCGATTGCAGGCAGCAGGCG
CCGCGCAGAACGGCAGCCATCACGATGGCCAGCTGCGCACCGTGCGGGTGAAGCACGTCGCCAATCAGGT
CCAGCTGCCTATGATCTCTCTGCTGCATC
Features (pLannotate 1.2.2; 7 found; start..end, strand, type, name):
    500..518     +  misc_feature   Tn5 ME: hyperactive mosaic end for Tn5 transposase recognition (Reznikoff et al., 2004)
    534..602     -  CDS            YPB2_ECOLX (fragment): Protein predicted: Swiss-Prot protein existence level 4. From Escherichia coli.
    640..956     +  rep_origin     R6K γ ori (fragment): γ replication origin from E. coli plasmid R6K; requires the R6K initiator protein pi for replication
    986..1114    -  CDS            YPB2_ECOLX (fragment): Protein predicted: Swiss-Prot protein existence level 4. From Escherichia coli.
   1417..2232    +  CDS            KanR: aminoglycoside phosphotransferase; aph(3')-Ia; confers resistance to kanamycin in bacteria or G418 (Geneticin®) in eukaryotes
   2373..2435    +  CDS            TRA2_ECOLX (fragment): Protein predicted: Swiss-Prot protein existence level 4. Required for transposition of transposon Tn903. From Escherichia coli.
   2435..2473    +  misc_feature   MCS (fragment): pUC18/19 multiple cloning site
