[The description below was written by a language model from this plasmid's Addgene catalogue record and pLannotate feature annotations shown in this document.]
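Description:
pRSCq1 is an empty cloning backbone built from the genome of RSCq, a filamentous phage of the plant pathogen Ralstonia pseudosolanacearum, and is catalogued as a bacterial expression vector. The sequenced record is about 6.6 kb. Automated annotation recognises features only in roughly the first 2.5 kb, so the remainder, presumably the phage-derived portion, is unannotated here. The record therefore does not identify individual phage genes or the phage replication functions.

The annotated region looks like a compact origin-plus-marker cassette. It contains a partial R6K γ origin, which fires only when the R6K initiator protein pi is supplied in trans, consistent with the pir-expressing E. coli strain listed for propagation. It also carries a KanR gene (aph(3')-Ia, an aminoglycoside phosphotransferase) for kanamycin selection. A Tn5 mosaic end lies upstream of the origin, and a short Tn903 transposase-related fragment follows the resistance gene. These, along with small fragments matching predicted E. coli proteins around the origin, appear to be remnants of the source of the cassette rather than functional parts. A fragment of the pUC18/19 multiple cloning site sits just downstream of the marker and fits the stated restriction-enzyme cloning method. No promoter for an inserted gene is annotated, and copy number is listed as unknown.

The construct is part of a filamentous phage-based toolkit for molecular studies in R. pseudosolanacearum. It serves as the basic kanamycin-selectable vector into which genes of interest can be cloned in E. coli. How the vector is maintained in Ralstonia, presumably through the phage sequences, is not spelled out in the record.
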