Addgene plasmid #236104: pRSCq1
Purpose: (Empty Backbone) Ralstonia pseudosolanacearum filamentous phage RSCq-based cloning vector carrying kanamycin resistance gene.
Depositing lab: Dehong Zheng. Depositing organization: Guangxi University. Publication: A filamentous phage-based versatile toolkit for molecular studies in Ralstonia pseudosolanacearum. Huang Y, Zhou F, Luo H, Shu F, Xu Y, Zheng D. Phytopathol Res (2025) 7, 78. https://doi.org/10.1186/s42483-025-00367-9.
Backbone
  Vector backbone: Filamentous phage RSCq (OR088903)
  Vector type: Bacterial Expression
Growth in bacteria
  Bacterial resistance: Kanamycin, 50 μg/mL
  Growth temperature: 37°C
  Growth strain: Pir1
  Copy number: Unknown
Gene/Insert
  Cloning method: Restriction Enzyme
Terms and licenses: Academic/Nonprofit Terms; Industry Terms: Not Available to Industry
How to cite: pRSCq1 was a gift from Dehong Zheng (Addgene plasmid # 236104 ; http://n2t.net/addgene:236104 ; RRID:Addgene_236104)
